Addgene plasmid #186240: pBA620
Purpose: LbuCas13a Negative Control (RFP targeting)
Depositing lab: Jennifer Doudna. Depositing organization: University of California, Berkeley. Publication: Broad-spectrum CRISPR-Cas13a enables efficient phage genome editing. Adler BA, Hessler T, Cress BF, Lahiri A, Mutalik VK, Barrangou R, Banfield J, Doudna JA. Nat Microbiol. 2022 Dec;7(12):1967-1979. doi: 10.1038/s41564-022-01258-x. Epub 2022 Oct 31. PubMed 36316451.
Backbone
  Vector backbone: p15a
  Vector type: Bacterial Expression
Growth in bacteria
  Bacterial resistance: Chloramphenicol, 25 μg/mL
  Growth temperature: 37°C
  Growth strain: NEB Stable
  Copy number: Low Copy
Gene/Insert
  Gene/Insert name: pTet-LbuCas13a + crRNA negative control
  gRNA/shRNA sequence: Unspecified
  Species: Other
  Cloning method: Unknown
Terms and licenses: Academic/Nonprofit Terms; Industry Terms: Not Available to Industry
How to cite: pBA620 was a gift from Jennifer Doudna (Addgene plasmid # 186240 ; http://n2t.net/addgene:186240 ; RRID:Addgene_186240)
