[The description below was written by a language model from this plasmid's Addgene catalogue record and pLannotate feature annotations shown in this document.]
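Description:
pBA620 is a low-copy bacterial expression plasmid of about 6.9 kb that carries an all-in-one Leptotrichia buccalis Cas13a (LbuCas13a) system with a non-phage-targeting guide. It serves as the negative control in experiments that use Cas13a against bacteriophage. It replicates from a p15A origin, which is compatible with ColE1-type plasmids, and is selected with chloramphenicol through a cat gene driven by its native promoter and followed by a lambda t0 terminator. The short bom, RSF ori and capTEV hits in the feature table are fragmentary matches, probably incidental rather than functional parts.

The payload has two transcription units. The cas13a coding sequence sits downstream of the divergent tetR/tetA promoter region, and TetR is encoded on the opposite strand. Nuclease expression is therefore repressed until a tetracycline-class inducer releases TetR from the operator. Separately, a constitutive J23119 promoter drives the crRNA cassette. A roughly 30-nt antisense match to mRFP1 lies just downstream of this promoter and is consistent with the recorded purpose, an RFP-targeting spacer. The catalogue lists the guide sequence itself as unspecified. An rrnB T1 terminator region lies downstream of this cassette, and a further putative terminator sits upstream of the promoter, probably insulating it.

Cas13a is an RNA-guided RNase that is activated by binding a complementary transcript. A guide against RFP should find no target in phage-infected cells that lack that reporter. The plasmid thus gives a baseline for Cas13a expression without targeting when measuring phage restriction, or when counter-selecting wild-type phage during genome editing, as in the associated study.
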