Features (pLannotate 1.2.2; 15 found; start..end, strand, type, name):
    138..181     -  terminator     bacterial terminator: putative bacterial transcription terminator
    190..224     +  promoter       J23119(SpeI) promoter: bacterial promoter (Registry of Standard Biological Parts BBa J23119) modified to end with an SpeI site
    260..290     -  CDS            mRFP1 (fragment): monomeric derivative of DsRed (Campbell et al., 2002)
    348..365     +  CDS            capTEV™ (fragment): composite tag for in vivo biotinylation, TEV protease cleavage, and 6xHis tagging
    472..587     +  ncRNA          5S rRNA: Accession: RF00001 - 5S ribosomal RNA
    591..637     +  terminator     rrnB T1 terminator: transcription terminator T1 from the E. coli rrnB gene
    675..1298    -  CDS            TetR: tetracycline repressor TetR; tetR from transposon Tn10; TetR binds to the tetracycline operator tetO to inhibit transcription. This inhibition can be relieved by adding tetracycline or doxycycline.
   1317..1372    +  promoter       tetR/tetA promoters: tetR; overlapping promoters for bacterial tetR and tetA
   1411..4887    +  CDS            cas13a: CS13A_LEPBD - Also known as c2c2
   5064..5098    -  terminator     lambda t0 terminator: minimal transcription terminator from phage lambda (Scholtissek and Grosse, 1987)
   5172..5828    -  CDS            cat: CAT_ECOLX - Experimental evidence at protein level: Swiss-Prot protein existence level 1. This enzyme is an effector of chloramphenicol resistance in bacteria. From Escherichia coli. This protein is used as a marker in many commonly used cloning vectors, such as pACYC184.
   5829..5926    -  promoter       cat promoter: promoter of the E. coli cat gene encoding chloramphenicol acetyltransferase
   5933..5959    +  misc_feature   bom (fragment): basis of mobility region from pBR322
   6058..6113    -  rep_origin     RSF ori (fragment): Plasmids containing the RSF 1030 origin of replication can be propagated in E. coli cells that contain additional plasmids with compatible origins.
   6201..6746    -  rep_origin     p15A ori: Plasmids containing the medium-copy-number p15A origin of replication can be propagated in E. coli cells that contain a second plasmid with the ColE1 origin.
>Addgene plasmid #186240 | pBA620 | addgene full sequence | sequence record 369170 | Addgene NGS Result
TCTAGACTGAACTGGCCGATAATTGCAGACGGTTTAAACATCCCTCGGTACCAAATTCCAGAAAAGAGGC
CTCCCGAAAGGGGGGCCTTTTTTCGTTTTGGTCCGCTGCCAAACCAGATGTCAACACAGCTACAACGATT
TCAGATAAAAAAAATCCTTAGCTTTCGCTAAGGATGATTTCTGGAATTCTTGACAGCTAGCTCAGTCCTA
GGTATAATACTAGTATTTAGACCACCCCAAAAATGAAGGGGACTAAAACAACTCTTTGATAACGTCTTCG
CTACTCGCCAATGCTTGGGCCCGAACAAAAACTCATCTCAGAAGAGGATCTGAATAGCGCCGTCGACCAT
CATCATCATCATCATTGAGTTTAAACGCTCTCCAGCTTGGGTGTTTTGGCGGATGAGAGAAGATTTTCAG
CCTGATACAGATTAAATCAGAACGCAGAAGCGGTCTGATAAAACAGAATTTGCCTGGCGGCAGTAGCGCG
GTGGTCCCACCTGACCCCATGCCGAACTCAGAAGTGAAACGCCGTAGCGCCGATGGTAGTGTGGGGTCTG
CCCATGCGAGAGTAGGCAACTGCCAGGCATCAAATAAAACGAAAGGCTCAGTCGAAAGACTGGGCCTTTC
GTTTTATCTGTTGTTTGTCGGTGAACTCGCCAGATATCGACGTCTTAAGACCCACTTTCACATTTAAGTT
GTTTTTCTAATCCGCATATGATCAATTCAAGGCCGAATAAGAAGGCTGGCTCTGCACCTTGGTGATCAAA
TAATTCGATAGCTTGTCGTAATAATGGCGGCATACTATCAGTAGTAGGTGTTTCCCTTTCTTCTTTAGCG
ACTTGATGCTCTTGATCTTCCAATACGCAACCTAAAGTAAAATGCCCCACAGCGCTGAGTGCATATAATG
CATTCTCTAGTGAAAAACCTTGTTGGCATAAAAAGGCTAATTGATTTTCGAGAGTTTCATACTGTTTTTC
TGTAGGCCGTGTACCTAAATGTACTTTTGCTCCATCGCGATGACTTAGTAAAGCACATCTAAAACTTTTA
GCGTTATTACGTAAAAAATCTTGCCAGCTTTCCCCTTCTAAAGGGCAAAAGTGAGTATGGTGCCTATCTA
ACATCTCAATGGCTAAGGCGTCGAGCAAAGCCCGCTTATTTTTTACATGCCAATACAATGTAGGCTGCTC
TACACCTAGCTTCTGGGCGAGTTTACGGGTTGTTAAACCTTCGATTCCGACCTCATTAAGCAGCTCTAAT
GCGCTGTTAATCACTTTACTTTTATCTAATCTAGACATCATTAATTCCTAATTTTTGTTGACACTCTATC
GTTGATAGAGTTATTTTACCACTCCCTATCAGTGATAGAGAAAAGAATTCAAAAGATCTAAAGAGGAGAA
AGGATCTTACATGAAAGTGACGAAGGTAGGAGGCATTTCGCATAAGAAGTACACGTCCGAAGGCCGCTTA
GTGAAGTCAGAATCGGAAGAAAATCGCACAGACGAACGTCTGTCGGCGTTGCTTAATATGCGCCTTGACA
TGTATATCAAGAATCCCAGCAGCACGGAAACCAAGGAAAATCAAAAACGCATTGGGAAATTAAAGAAATT
CTTCTCAAACAAAATGGTCTATCTTAAAGACAATACCTTGAGTTTGAAGAATGGGAAAAAGGAGAACATT
GATCGTGAGTATTCTGAGACTGACATCCTTGAGAGCGATGTCCGTGACAAGAAAAACTTCGCCGTGTTGA
AAAAGATCTATCTGAATGAAAACGTGAACTCGGAGGAATTGGAAGTTTTTCGTAACGACATTAAGAAGAA
ACTGAACAAAATCAACAGCCTGAAGTACTCATTTGAAAAGAATAAGGCGAATTATCAAAAGATTAATGAG
AATAACATCGAGAAGGTTGAAGGTAAGTCAAAGCGTAACATTATTTACGATTATTATCGTGAGTCAGCGA
AACGTGACGCTTATGTAAGCAATGTGAAAGAAGCCTTTGATAAGCTTTACAAGGAAGAGGACATTGCAAA
ACTTGTTCTTGAAATTGAGAACCTTACGAAGTTAGAGAAATACAAGATTCGCGAGTTCTACCACGAAATT
ATTGGACGTAAGAATGACAAGGAAAACTTTGCAAAAATCATCTACGAAGAAATCCAGAATGTTAATAACA
TGAAAGAGTTGATCGAGAAGGTACCGGACATGAGTGAGTTGAAAAAGAGCCAAGTATTTTACAAGTATTA
CTTAGACAAAGAAGAGTTGAACGACAAGAACATCAAATACGCGTTTTGTCATTTCGTGGAAATCGAAATG
AGTCAGTTGCTGAAGAACTACGTATATAAGCGCTTAAGTAATATCTCGAATGACAAAATTAAGCGTATCT
TTGAATACCAGAACTTGAAAAAATTGATCGAAAATAAGCTGTTAAACAAACTTGACACGTACGTCCGTAA
TTGTGGAAAGTATAATTATTATTTGCAAGACGGCGAAATTGCCACTTCAGATTTCATCGCCCGCAACCGT
CAGAATGAAGCGTTTCTTCGCAACATCATTGGGGTGTCATCTGTGGCCTACTTTTCTCTTCGCAACATTC
TTGAAACGGAGAACGAGAATGATATTACTGGGCGTATGCGCGGCAAAACAGTTAAGAACAATAAAGGTGA
AGAGAAGTACGTGTCCGGAGAAGTTGATAAGATCTATAATGAAAATAAGAAGAACGAGGTTAAGGAGAAC
TTAAAAATGTTCTATTCGTACGATTTCAATATGGACAACAAGAATGAAATCGAAGATTTCTTCGCCAACA
TCGACGAGGCGATTTCTTCCATCCGTCACGGTATTGTCCACTTCAACTTGGAATTAGAAGGTAAGGATAT
CTTTGCGTTCAAGAACATTGCGCCATCCGAAATCTCAAAGAAGATGTTTCAGAATGAGATTAACGAGAAA
AAACTGAAATTGAAGATCTTTCGTCAACTGAACTCTGCCAACGTGTTCCGCTATCTCGAAAAGTATAAAA
TTCTGAATTACCTTAAACGTACACGCTTCGAGTTTGTCAATAAAAATATCCCATTCGTCCCGTCTTTCAC
CAAATTATATTCGCGCATTGATGACCTGAAGAATAGTCTTGGGATTTACTGGAAAACTCCGAAAACAAAC
GACGACAATAAGACTAAGGAGATTATTGATGCCCAAATCTATTTGCTTAAAAACATCTATTACGGGGAGT
TCCTGAATTATTTCATGTCGAACAATGGTAATTTCTTTGAGATTTCTAAAGAAATCATCGAATTGAACAA
GAACGATAAACGCAACTTAAAGACTGGGTTTTACAAGCTGCAAAAGTTTGAAGACATCCAGGAGAAGATT
CCAAAGGAATACTTGGCGAATATCCAGTCCCTGTACATGATTAATGCCGGTAATCAGGACGAAGAAGAAA
AGGACACTTATATTGATTTCATTCAAAAGATCTTCTTAAAGGGATTTATGACGTATCTTGCTAATAACGG
TCGTTTAAGTCTGATTTACATCGGCTCGGATGAAGAAACAAATACGTCATTAGCAGAAAAGAAGCAAGAG
TTTGACAAGTTCTTGAAGAAGTACGAGCAGAACAATAATATCAAGATCCCCTATGAGATCAATGAATTCC
TGCGTGAGATCAAACTGGGAAACATCCTGAAGTATACTGAGCGTTTAAACATGTTCTACCTTATCTTAAA
GCTTTTGAATCACAAGGAGCTGACAAATCTGAAGGGTAGTCTTGAAAAATATCAGTCTGCCAATAAGGAA
GAAGCGTTCTCTGACCAATTGGAGTTAATTAACCTGCTTAACCTTGACAACAACCGCGTGACGGAAGACT
TCGAATTAGAGGCCGACGAGATTGGAAAATTTCTTGATTTCAATGGCAACAAAGTTAAGGATAACAAGGA
ACTGAAAAAGTTCGATACAAACAAGATCTACTTTGACGGCGAGAACATTATCAAACACCGTGCCTTCTAC
AATATTAAGAAATATGGCATGTTAAACTTACTGGAGAAAATTGCCGACAAGGCTGGATACAAGATCTCGA
TCGAAGAGCTGAAGAAATACTCCAATAAAAAGAATGAGATCGAGAAGAACCATAAGATGCAGGAAAATCT
GCACCGCAAATACGCTCGTCCCCGTAAAGACGAGAAGTTTACAGATGAGGACTATGAAAGTTACAAGCAA
GCTATTGAGAATATTGAGGAGTACACCCACCTTAAGAACAAGGTAGAATTCAATGAGCTGAATTTACTGC
AGGGCCTGTTGCTGCGCATTTTACATCGTTTAGTCGGATATACCTCAATTTGGGAACGCGATCTGCGCTT
CCGCCTTAAAGGTGAGTTCCCAGAAAACCAATACATCGAAGAGATCTTCAACTTTGAAAATAAGAAGAAC
GTGAAGTACAAAGGGGGTCAGATTGTAGAGAAATACATTAAATTCTACAAGGAATTACATCAAAATGATG
AAGTTAAGATCAACAAGTACAGTTCCGCGAATATCAAGGTGTTGAAGCAAGAAAAGAAGGACCTTTATAT
TCGCAATTACATCGCCCACTTCAATTATATTCCTCACGCCGAGATCTCACTGCTGGAAGTCCTTGAAAAT
TTGCGTAAATTGCTGTCCTACGATCGCAAACTGAAAAATGCCGTAATGAAATCAGTAGTTGATATCCTTA
AGGAGTATGGTTTTGTAGCCACATTCAAAATCGGGGCGGACAAGAAGATCGGTATTCAGACACTGGAGAG
CGAAAAAATCGTGCATCTTAAGAATCTTAAGAAGAAGAAGTTAATGACTGACCGCAATTCCGAGGAACTT
TGCAAATTGGTGAAGATTATGTTTGAATACAAAATGGAAGAGAAAAAGTCTGAAAACTAATAAATCCCTC
GGTACCAAAGACGAACAATAAGACGCTGAAAAGCGTCTTTTTTCGTTTTGGTCCGCTGAGCAGTTACAGA
GATGTTACGAACCACTAGTGCACTGCAGTACACCTTTGGTCGAAAAAAAAAGCCCGCACTGTCAGGTGCG
GGCTTTTTTCTGTGTTTCCACCAATAAAAAACGCCCGGCGGCAACCGAGCGTTCTGAACAAATCCAGATG
GAGTTCTGAGGTCATTACTGGATCTATCAACAGGAGTCCAAGCGAGCTCGATATCAAATTACGCCCCGCC
CTGCCACTCATCGCAGTACTGTTGTAATTCATTAAGCATTCTGCCGACATGGAAGCCATCACAAACGGCA
TGATGAACCTGAATCGCCAGCGGCATCAGCACCTTGTCGCCTTGCGTATAATATTTGCCCATGGTGAAAA
CGGGGGCGAAGAAGTTGTCCATATTGGCCACGTTTAAATCAAAACTGGTGAAACTCACCCAGGGATTGGC
TGAAACGAAAAACATATTCTCAATAAACCCTTTAGGGAAATAGGCCAGGTTTTCACCGTAACACGCCACA
TCTTGCGAATATATGTGTAGAAACTGCCGGAAATCGTCGTGGTATTCACTCCAGAGCGATGAAAACGTTT
CAGTTTGCTCATGGAAAACGGTGTAACAAGGGTGAACACTATCCCATATCACCAGCTCACCGTCTTTCAT
TGCCATACGAAATTCCGGATGAGCATTCATCAGGCGGGCAAGAATGTGAATAAAGGCCGGATAAAACTTG
TGCTTATTTTTCTTTACGGTCTTTAAAAAGGCCGTAATATCCAGCTGAACGGTCTGGTTATAGGTACATT
GAGCAACTGACTGAAATGCCTCAAAATGTTCTTTACGATGCCATTGGGATATATCAACGGTGGTATATCC
AGTGATTTTTTTCTCCATTTTAGCTTCCTTAGCTCCTGAAAATCTCGATAACTCAAAAAATACGCCCGGT
AGTGATCTTATTTCATTATGGTGAAAGTTGGAACCTCTTACGTGCCCGATCAAGCGCTAGCGGAGTGTAT
ACTGGCTTACTATGTTGGCACTGATGAGGGTGTCAGTGAAGTGCTTCATGTGGCAGGAGAAAAAAGGCTG
CACCGGTGCGTCAGCAGAATATGTGATACAGGATATATTCCGCTTCCTCGCTCACTGACTCGCTACGCTC
GGTCGTTCGACTGCGGCGAGCGGAAATGGCTTACGAACGGGGCGGAGATTTCCTGGAAGATGCCAGGAAG
ATACTTAACAGGGAAGTGAGAGGGCCGCGGCAAAGCCGTTTTTCCATAGGCTCCGCCCCCCTGACAAGCA
TCACGAAATCTGACGCTCAAATCAGTGGTGGCGAAACCCGACAGGACTATAAAGATACCAGGCGTTTCCC
CCTGGCGGCTCCCTCGTGCGCTCTCCTGTTCCTGCCTTTCGGTTTACCGGTGTCATTCCGCTGTTATGGC
CGCGTTTGTCTCATTCCACGCCTGACACTCAGTTCCGGGTAGGCAGTTCGCTCCAAGCTGGACTGTATGC
ACGAACCCCCCGTTCAGTCCGACCGCTGCGCCTTATCCGGTAACTATCGTCTTGAGTCCAACCCGGAAAG
ACATGCAAAAGCACCACTGGCAGCAGCCACTGGTAATTGATTTAGAGGAGTTAGTCTTGAAGTCATGCGC
CGGTTAAGGCTAAACTGAAAGGACAAGTTTTGGTGACTGCGCTCCTCCAAGCCAGTTACCTCGGTTCAAA
GAGTTGGTAGCTCAGAGAACCTTCGAAAAACCGCCCTGCAAGGCGGTTTTTTCGTTTTCAGAGCAAGAGA
TTACGCGCAGACCAAAACGATCTCAAGAAGATCATCTTATTAATCAGATAAAATATTTCTAGATTTCAGT
GCAATTTATCTCTTCAAATGTAGCACCTGAAGTCAGCCCCATACGATATAAGTTGTTTCAGCCAAAAAAC
TTAAGACCGCCGGTCTTGTCCACTACCTTGCAGTAATGCGGTGGACAGGATCGGCGGTTTTCTTTTCTCT
TCTCAACCCTGAATTCGCA
